Addgene plasmid #229914: AiP13592 - pAAV-AiE0519h_3xC1-minBG-SYFP2-WPRE3-BGHpA (Alias: CN3592)
Purpose: AiE0519h_3xC1 is an enhancer sequence, designed to drive AAV-mediated transgene expression in specific brain cell types
Depositing lab: Allen Institute for Brain Science & Jonathan Ting. Depositing organization: Allen Institute. Publication: A suite of enhancer AAVs and transgenic mouse lines for genetic access to cortical cell types. Ben-Simon Y, Hooper M, Narayan S, Daigle TL, Dwivedi D, Way SW, Oster A, Stafford DA, Mich JK, Taormina MJ, Martinez RA, Opitz-Araya X, Roth JR, Alexander JR, Allen S, Amster A, Arbuckle J, Ayala A, Baker PM, Bakken TE, Barcelli T, Barta S, Bendrick J, Bertagnolli D, Bielstein C, Bishwakarma P, Bowlus J, Boyer G, Brouner K, Casian B, Casper T, Chakka AB, Chakrabarty R, Chance RK, Chavan S, Clark M, Colbert K, Collman F, Daniel S, Departee M, DiValentin P, Donadio N, Dotson N, Egdorf T, Fliss T, Gabitto M, Garcia J, Gary A, Gasperini M, Gloe J, Goldy J, Gore BB, Graybuck L, Greisman N, Haeseleer F, Halterman C, Haradon Z, Hastings SD, Helback O, Ho W, Hockemeyer D, Huang C, Huff S, Hunker A, Johansen N, Jones D, Juneau Z, Kalmbach B, Kannan M, Khem S, Kussick E, Kutsal R, Larsen R, Lee C, Lee AY, Leibly M, Lenz GH, Li S, Liang E, Lusk N, Madigan Z, Malloy J, Malone J, McCue R, Melchor J, Mollenkopf T, Moosman S, Morin E, Newman D, Ng L, Ngo K, Omstead V, Otto S, Oyama A, Pena N, Pham T, Phillips E, Pom CA, Potekhina L, Ransford S, Ray PL, Rette D, Reynoldson C, Rimorin C, Rocha D, Ruiz A, Sanchez REA, Sawyer L, Sedeno-Cortes A, Sevigny JP, Shapovalova N, Shepard N, Shulga L, Sigler AR, Siverts L, Soliman S, Somasundaram S, Staats B, Stewart K, Szelenyi E, Tieu M, Trader C, Tran A, van Velthoven CTJ, Walker M, Wang Y, Weed N, Wirthlin M, Wood T, Wynalda B, Yao Z, Zhou T, Ariza J, Dee N, Reding M, Ronellenfitch K, Mufti S, Sunkin SM, Smith KA, Esposito L, Waters J, Thyagarajan B, Yao S, Lein ES, Zeng H, Levi BP, Ngai J, Ting JT, Tasic B. Cell. 2025 May 16:S0092-8674(25)00513-6. doi: 10.1016/j.cell.2025.05.002. PubMed 40403729.
Backbone
  Vector backbone: rAAV
  Vector type: AAV
Growth in bacteria
  Bacterial resistance: Ampicillin, 100 μg/mL
  Growth temperature: 30°C
  Growth strain: NEB Stable
  Copy number: High Copy
Gene/Insert
  Gene/Insert name: SYFP2
  Species: Synthetic
  Cloning method: Restriction Enzyme; 5′ cloning site Unknown (unknown if destroyed); 3′ cloning site Unknown (unknown if destroyed)
Terms and licenses: Academic/Nonprofit Terms; Industry Terms: Not Available to Industry
Depositor comments: Allen Institute plasmid alias: CN3592
How to cite: AiP13592 - pAAV-AiE0519h_3xC1-minBG-SYFP2-WPRE3-BGHpA (Alias: CN3592) was a gift from Allen Institute for Brain Science & Jonathan Ting (Addgene plasmid # 229914 ; http://n2t.net/addgene:229914 ; RRID:Addgene_229914)
