[The description below was written by a language model from this plasmid's Addgene catalogue record and pLannotate feature annotations shown in this document.]
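Description:
AiP13592 - pAAV-AiE0519h_3xC1-minBG-SYFP2-WPRE3-BGHpA (alias CN3592) is a recombinant AAV transfer plasmid of about 4.7 kb, one of a suite of enhancer-driven AAV vectors developed to give genetic access to defined cortical cell types. It is propagated in E. coli through a high-copy ColE1/pUC-type origin and selected with ampicillin via the bla gene and its own promoter. The backbone also carries an f1 phage origin and small remnants of the pBR322 bom and rop regions. The expression cassette sits between AAV2 inverted terminal repeats, which are the cis elements needed for replication and packaging of the genome into AAV particles. The annotation detects a full ITR on the 3′ side but only short fragments on the 5′ side. This may reflect the difficulty of sequencing and annotating these repeats or a truncated left ITR.

The payload is a simple reporter unit. According to the construct name, the AiE0519h enhancer is present as a "3xC1" version, which suggests three concatenated copies of a core segment, upstream of a minimal beta-globin promoter (minBG). Neither element is annotated in the feature table, but both would fall in the unannotated stretch between the 5′ ITR and the coding sequence. A minimal promoter has little activity by itself, so the enhancer is expected to determine where expression occurs. The cassette drives SYFP2, a rapidly maturing monomeric yellow fluorescent protein derived from Aequorea victoria. It is followed by WPRE3, a shortened woodchuck hepatitis virus posttranscriptional element that boosts transcript expression (annotated as two WPRE fragments), and a bovine growth hormone polyadenylation signal. The plasmid is intended for producing AAV that fluorescently labels specific brain cell types, although the record does not say which population this enhancer targets.
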