Features (pLannotate 1.2.2; 14 found; start..end, strand, type, name):
     12..39      +  repeat_region  AAV2 ITR (fragment): inverted terminal repeat of adeno-associated virus serotype 2 inverted
     68..95      +  repeat_region  AAV2 ITR (fragment): inverted terminal repeat of adeno-associated virus serotype 2 inverted
    682..1398    +  CDS            SYFP2: SYFP2 is a basic (constitutively fluorescent) yellow fluorescent protein published in 2006, derived from Aequorea victoria. It is reported to be a very rapidly-maturing monomer with moderate acid sensitivity.
   1438..1595    +  misc_feature   WPRE (fragment): woodchuck hepatitis virus posttranscriptional regulatory element
   1601..1681    +  misc_feature   WPRE (fragment): woodchuck hepatitis virus posttranscriptional regulatory element
   1698..1809    +  polyA_signal   bGH poly(A) signal: bovine growth hormone polyadenylation signal
   1927..2067    +  repeat_region  AAV2 ITR: inverted terminal repeat of adeno-associated virus serotype 2 inverted
   2072..2123    -  misc_feature   bom (fragment): basis of mobility region from pBR322
   2142..2597    +  rep_origin     f1 ori (sequence partly withheld): f1 bacteriophage origin of replication; arrow indicates direction of (+) strand synthesis
   2598..2647    -  misc_feature   bom (fragment): basis of mobility region from pBR322
   2749..2784    -  CDS            rop (fragment): Rop protein, which maintains plasmids at low copy number; rop
   2879..2983    +  promoter       AmpR promoter: bla
   2984..3844    +  CDS            AmpR: β-lactamase; bla; confers resistance to ampicillin, carbenicillin, and related antibiotics
   4015..4603    +  rep_origin     ori: high-copy-number ColE1/pMB1/pBR322/pUC origin of replication
>Addgene plasmid #229914 | AiP13592 - pAAV-AiE0519h_3xC1-minBG-SYFP2-WPRE3-BGHpA (Alias: CN3592) | addgene full sequence | sequence record 460616 | Addgene NGS Result
CCTGCAGGCAGCTGCGCGCTCGCTCGCTCACTGAGGCCGCCCGGGCGTCGGGCGACCTTTGGTCGCCCGG
CCTCAGTGAGCGAGCGAGCGCGCAGAGAGGGAGTGGCCAACTCCATCACTAGGGGTTCCTGCGGCCGCAC
GCGTGACCAGGTACACTGCAGCCAAAGACAGCGTGGTTCAGTTCTTCTTTTACCAGCCCATCAGTCATCA
GTGGAGACAAACTGACTTCTTTCCCTGCACTGTGACGTGTGGAGGAGGTGAGGCCCAGGCTTTGTTCATG
AATATTTAGAGACCAGGTACACTGCAGCCAAAGACAGCGTGGTTCAGTTCTTCTTTTACCAGCCCATCAG
TCATCAGTGGAGACAAACTGACTTCTTTCCCTGCACTGTGACGTGTGGAGGAGGTGAGGCCCAGGCTTTG
TTCATGAATATTTAGAGACCAGGTACACTGCAGCCAAAGACAGCGTGGTTCAGTTCTTCTTTTACCAGCC
CATCAGTCATCAGTGGAGACAAACTGACTTCTTTCCCTGCACTGTGACGTGTGGAGGAGGTGAGGCCCAG
GCTTTGTTCATGAATATTTAGAGAGCTCGGGCTGGGCATAAAAGTCAGGGCAGAGCCATCTATTGCTTAC
ATTTGCTTCTGGGATCCAGATCTTTCGAAGCTAGCGCTACCGGTCGCCACCATGGTGAGCAAGGGCGAGG
AGCTGTTCACCGGGGTGGTGCCCATCCTGGTCGAGCTGGACGGCGACGTAAACGGCCACAAGTTCAGCGT
GTCCGGCGAGGGCGAGGGCGATGCCACCTACGGCAAGCTGACCCTGAAGCTGATCTGCACCACCGGCAAG
CTGCCCGTGCCCTGGCCCACCCTCGTGACCACCCTGGGCTACGGCGTGCAGTGCTTCGCCCGCTACCCCG
ACCACATGAAGCAGCACGACTTCTTCAAGTCCGCCATGCCCGAAGGCTACGTCCAGGAGCGCACCATCTT
CTTCAAGGACGACGGCAACTACAAGACCCGCGCCGAGGTGAAGTTCGAGGGCGACACCCTGGTGAACCGC
ATCGAGCTGAAGGGCATCGACTTCAAGGAGGACGGCAACATCCTGGGGCACAAGCTGGAGTACAACTACA
ACAGCCACAACGTCTATATCACCGCCGACAAGCAGAAGAACGGCATCAAGGCCAACTTCAAGATCCGCCA
CAACATCGAGGACGGCGGCGTGCAGCTCGCCGACCACTACCAGCAGAACACCCCCATCGGCGACGGCCCC
GTGCTGCTGCCCGACAACCACTACCTGAGCTACCAGTCCAAGCTGAGCAAAGACCCCAACGAGAAGCGCG
ATCACATGGTCCTGCTGGAGTTCGTGACCGCCGCCGGGATCACTCTCGGCATGGACGAGCTGTACAAGTA
AGTCGACGGCGCGCCGCGGCCGCGAATTCGATATCATAATCAACCTCTGGATTACAAAATTTGTGAAAGA
TTGACTGGTATTCTTAACTATGTTGCTCCTTTTACGCTATGTGGATACGCTGCTTTAATGCCTTTGTATC
ATGCTATTGCTTCCCGTATGGCTTTCATTTTCTCCTCCTTGTATAAATCCTGGTTAGTTCTTGCCACGGC
GGAACTCATCGCCGCCTGCCTTGCCCGCTGCTGGACAGGGGCTCGGCTGTTGGGCACTGACAATTCCGTG
GCTCGAGAGATCTTCGACTGTGCCTTCTAGTTGCCAGCCATCTGTTGTTTGCCCCTCCCCCGTGCCTTCC
TTGACCCTGGAAGGTGCCACTCCCACTGTCCTTTCCTAATAAAATGAGGAAATTGCATCGCATTGTCTGA
GTAGGTGTCATTCTATTCTGGGGGGTGGGGTGGGGCAGGACAGCAAGGGGGAGGATTGGGAAGACAATAG
CAGGCATGAGATCTCACGTGCGGACCGAGCGGCCGCAGGAACCCCTAGTGATGGAGTTGGCCACTCCCTC
TCTGCGCGCTCGCTCGCTCACTGAGGCCGGGCGACCAAAGGTCGCCCGACGCCCGGGCTTTGCCCGGGCG
GCCTCAGTGAGCGAGCGAGCGCGCAGCTGCCTGCAGGGGCGCCTGATGCGGTATTTTCTCCTTACGCATC
TGTGCGGTATTTCACACCGCATA
[95 nt withheld, positions 2124-2218]
T
[46 nt withheld, positions 2220-2265]
C
[141 nt withheld, positions 2267-2407]
CCTTTGACGTTGGAGTCCACGTTCTTT
[37 nt withheld, positions 2435-2471]
ACTCTATCTCGGGCTATTCTTTTGATTTATAAGGGATTTTGCCGATTTCGGTCTATTGGTTAAAAAATGA
GCTGATTTAACAAAAATTTAACGCGAATTTTAACAAAATATTAACGTTTACAATTTTATGGTGCACTCTC
AGTACAATCTGCTCTGATGCCGCATAGTTAAGCCAGCCCCGACACCCGCCAACACCCGCTGACGCGCCCT
GACGGGCTTGTCTGCTCCCGGCATCCGCTTACAGACAAGCTGTGACCGTCTCCGGGAGCTGCATGTGTCA
GAGGTTTTCACCGTCATCACCGAAACGCGCGAGACGAAAGGGCCTCGTGATACGCCTATTTTTATAGGTT
AATGTCATGATAATAATGGTTTCTTAGACGTCAGGTGGCACTTTTCGGGGAAATGTGCGCGGAACCCCTA
TTTGTTTATTTTTCTAAATACATTCAAATATGTATCCGCTCATGAGACAATAACCCTGATAAATGCTTCA
ATAATATTGAAAAAGGAAGAGTATGAGTATTCAACATTTCCGTGTCGCCCTTATTCCCTTTTTTGCGGCA
TTTTGCCTTCCTGTTTTTGCTCACCCAGAAACGCTGGTGAAAGTAAAAGATGCTGAAGATCAGTTGGGTG
CACGAGTGGGTTACATCGAACTGGATCTCAACAGCGGTAAGATCCTTGAGAGTTTTCGCCCCGAAGAACG
TTTTCCAATGATGAGCACTTTTAAAGTTCTGCTATGTGGCGCGGTATTATCCCGTATTGACGCCGGGCAA
GAGCAACTCGGTCGCCGCATACACTATTCTCAGAATGACTTGGTTGAGTACTCACCAGTCACAGAAAAGC
ATCTTACGGATGGCATGACAGTAAGAGAATTATGCAGTGCTGCCATAACCATGAGTGATAACACTGCGGC
CAACTTACTTCTGACAACGATCGGAGGACCGAAGGAGCTAACCGCTTTTTTGCACAACATGGGGGATCAT
GTAACTCGCCTTGATCGTTGGGAACCGGAGCTGAATGAAGCCATACCAAACGACGAGCGTGACACCACGA
TGCCTGTAGCAATGGCAACAACGTTGCGCAAACTATTAACTGGCGAACTACTTACTCTAGCTTCCCGGCA
ACAATTAATAGACTGGATGGAGGCGGATAAAGTTGCAGGACCACTTCTGCGCTCGGCCCTTCCGGCTGGC
TGGTTTATTGCTGATAAATCTGGAGCCGGTGAGCGTGGGTCTCGCGGTATCATTGCAGCACTGGGGCCAG
ATGGTAAGCCCTCCCGTATCGTAGTTATCTACACGACGGGGAGTCAGGCAACTATGGATGAACGAAATAG
ACAGATCGCTGAGATAGGTGCCTCACTGATTAAGCATTGGTAACTGTCAGACCAAGTTTACTCATATATA
CTTTAGATTGATTTAAAACTTCATTTTTAATTTAAAAGGATCTAGGTGAAGATCCTTTTTGATAATCTCA
TGACCAAAATCCCTTAACGTGAGTTTTCGTTCCACTGAGCGTCAGACCCCGTAGAAAAGATCAAAGGATC
TTCTTGAGATCCTTTTTTTCTGCGCGTAATCTGCTGCTTGCAAACAAAAAAACCACCGCTACCAGCGGTG
GTTTGTTTGCCGGATCAAGAGCTACCAACTCTTTTTCCGAAGGTAACTGGCTTCAGCAGAGCGCAGATAC
CAAATACTGTTCTTCTAGTGTAGCCGTAGTTAGGCCACCACTTCAAGAACTCTGTAGCACCGCCTACATA
CCTCGCTCTGCTAATCCTGTTACCAGTGGCTGCTGCCAGTGGCGATAAGTCGTGTCTTACCGGGTTGGAC
TCAAGACGATAGTTACCGGATAAGGCGCAGCGGTCGGGCTGAACGGGGGGTTCGTGCACACAGCCCAGCT
TGGAGCGAACGACCTACACCGAACTGAGATACCTACAGCGTGAGCTATGAGAAAGCGCCACGCTTCCCGA
AGGGAGAAAGGCGGACAGGTATCCGGTAAGCGGCAGGGTCGGAACAGGAGAGCGCACGAGGGAGCTTCCA
GGGGGAAACGCCTGGTATCTTTATAGTCCTGTCGGGTTTCGCCACCTCTGACTTGAGCGTCGATTTTTGT
GATGCTCGTCAGGGGGGCGGAGCCTATGGAAAAACGCCAGCAACGCGGCCTTTTTACGGTTCCTGGCCTT
TTGCTGGCCTTTTGCTCACATGT
